>Addgene plasmid #242489 | pYO814 | addgene full sequence | sequence record 490366 | Addgene NGS Result
TCGCGCGTTTCGGTGATGACGGTGAAAACCTCTGACACATGCAGCTCCCGGAGACGGTCACAGCTTGTCT
GTAAGCGGATGCCGGGAGCAGACAAGCCCGTCAGGGCGCGTCAGCGGGTGTTGGCGGGTGTCGGGGCTGG
CTTAACTATGCGGCATCAGAGCAGATTGTACTGAGAGTGCACCATACCACCTTTTCAATTCATCATTTTT
TTTTTATTCTTTTTTTTGATTTCGGTTTCCTTGAAATTTTTTTGATTCGGTAATCTCCGAACAGAAGGAA
GAACGAAGGAAGGAGCACAGACTTAGATTGGTATATATACGCATATGTAGTGTTGAAGAAACATGAAATT
GCCCAGTATTCTTAACCCAACTGCACAGAACAAAAACCTGCAGGAAACGAAGATAAATCATGTCGAAAGC
TACATATAAGGAACGTGCTGCTACTCATCCTAGTCCTGTTGCTGCCAAGCTATTTAATATCATGCACGAA
AAGCAAACAAACTTGTGTGCTTCATTGGATGTTCGTACCACCAAGGAATTACTGGAGTTAGTTGAAGCAT
TAGGTCCCAAAATTTGTTTACTAAAAACACATGTGGATATCTTGACTGATTTTTCCATGGAGGGCACAGT
TAAGCCGCTAAAGGCATTATCCGCCAAGTACAATTTTTTACTCTTCGAAGACAGAAAATTTGCTGACATT
GGTAATACAGTCAAATTGCAGTACTCTGCGGGTGTATACAGAATAGCAGAATGGGCAGACATTACGAATG
CACACGGTGTGGTGGGCCCAGGTATTGTTAGCGGTTTGAAGCAGGCGGCAGAAGAAGTAACAAAGGAACC
TAGAGGCCTTTTGATGTTAGCAGAATTGTCATGCAAGGGCTCCCTATCTACTGGAGAATATACTAAGGGT
ACTGTTGACATTGCGAAGAGCGACAAAGATTTTGTTATCGGCTTTATTGCTCAAAGAGACATGGGTGGAA
GAGATGAAGGTTACGATTGGTTGATTATGACACCCGGTGTGGGTTTAGATGACAAGGGAGACGCATTGGG
TCAACAGTATAGAACCGTGGATGATGTGGTCTCTACAGGATCTGACATTATTATTGTTGGAAGAGGACTA
TTTGCAAAGGGAAGGGATGCTAAGGTAGAGGGTGAACGTTACAGAAAAGCAGGCTGGGAAGCATATTTGA
GAAGATGCGGCCAGCAAAACTAAAAAACTGTATTATAAGTAAATGCATGTATACTAAACTCACAAATTAG
AGCTTCAATTTAATTATATCAGTTATTACCCTATGCGGTGTGAAATACCGCACAGATGCGTAAGGAGAAA
ATACCGCATCAGGAAATTGTAAGCGTTAATATTTTGTTAAAATTCGCGTTAAATTTTTGTTAAATCAGCT
CATTTTTTAACCAATAGGCCGAAATCGGCAAAATCCCTTATAAATCAAAAGAATAGACCGAGATAGGGT
[37 nt withheld, positions 1470-1506]
AAAGAACGTGGACTCCAACGTCAAAGG
[49 nt withheld, positions 1534-1582]
T
[91 nt withheld, positions 1584-1674]
G
[124 nt withheld, positions 1676-1799]
CCATTCGCCATTCAGGCTGCGCAACTGTTGGGAAGGGCGATCGGTGCGGGCCTCTTCGCTATTACGCCAG
CTGGCGAAAGGGGGATGTGCTGCAAGGCGATTAAGTTGGGTAACGCCAGGGTTTTCCCAGTCACGACGTT
GTAAAACGACGGCCAGTGAGCGCGCGTAATACGACTCACTATAGGGCGAATTGGGTACCATGTCCAGTAT
TTACTCTACCTTGATTCCTTCTCCTGAACTTCATTTCCTAAGCCCTAGTTTCACTCCATTTACATCAGAT
TATATTCACGATGATATAGCGCATAAAGGCCATTCCAGTTATGACGTCATGTTAGATTTATTAGACCCTT
CCAATTCTCTTGTCTCTACCGCGATGAACAATCCAACATATTTTAACGTTTATAATACAATCATTGGTAA
TGTAGAACCTCGTCAGATATCGCGTGCTATGACCAAATTACAACAACGCATCAAATTCCCCTCATGGTCC
TCTTCTGCGATGCACGTTAACATTGGAAGAAGATCGCCATACTTGCCTTTACAACCAAATGAAAACGAAG
TTAGCGGCATGATGTTAAGCAATATGTCTACCGTGGTGAACGTCTTTGAGAATGCGTGCAATACTTTTGA
CAAAGTATTTGCCAAGGGCGCATTTTTAAATAATTATAATGTAGGCGACTTGTTCCAATCAATGCAGAAC
GTTCAAGATGAATTCGCCGAGTCAAGAGAAGTAGTACAAAGCCTGATGGAGGATTATGTAGCTGCAGAAC
AAGATTCGTACTTGGACGATGTACTTGTTGATGATGAAAATATGGTTGGCGAGTTGGAAGAGGACCTGGA
TGCCGACGGTGATCATAAATTAGTATAATGATGCCTTCCTTGTTCAGGAATTTTACCACCGCCCAATAGT
TTTATTATAGTACTCTCAATATATCTATACCAACAACCGCTTCAAATGTATTATCTCCCTTTATAAATTC
TGCACTGTATTGTAATATGTATAAAGCTCTGTACCACTTTTTCATCATTGCATACATCGATAGCGCCTCT
TCAACTTTAGAATTTCCTAAAGGGTAGAAAAACCAGATGATTCAACTCAGCGTAATGGAACGCTCTGTTT
GAAATAAAAAACATCTGTATCGCTGCACGGATTAGTTCGATAATTCAACGACAGTTATACTAATCTTGGT
GATGGAATGAGTACTTTAGCGGAAGTAAGTTTTTGAATTATGCCCCCACTTTTTTTTTTGTTCATGGTGA
CTAACATGAATTAGGTTTATACTATTATTGAGGACGCCGAACAGGAATGTCGAAAAGGAGATTTTACAAA
TGCAAAAGCGAAGTATCAAGAAGCCATTGAAGTTTTAGGTCCGCAGAACGAGAATTTGTCTCAAAATAAA
TTAAGTTCTGACGTTACGCAAGCCATTGACCTATTAAAACAGGACATTACAGCCAAAATCCAAGAATTGG
AACTTTTGATTGAAAAGCAGTCATCAGAAGAAAATAATATTGGAATGGTCAACAACAATATGCTTATTGG
CTCTGTTATTTTAAACAACAAATCTCCGATAAATGGAATAAGCAATGCTAGGAATTGGGATAACCCAGCA
TATCAGGACACTGTCGAGGACTACAAAGACCATGACGGTGATTATAAAGATCATGATATCGATTACAAGG
ATGACGATGACAAGTAGAATTCGTGAGCTCGCGAATTTCTTATGATTTATGATTTTTATTATTAAATAAG
TTATAAAAAAAATAAGTGTATACAAATTTTAAAGTGACTCTTAGGTTTTAAAACGAAAATTCTTATTCTT
GAGTAACTCTTTCCTGTAGGTCAGGTTGCTTTCTCAGGTATAGCATGAGGTCGCTCTTATTGACCACACC
TCTACCGGCATGCCGAGCAAATGCCTGCAAATCGCTCCCCGCGGCCGCCACCGCGGTGGAGCTCCAGCTT
TTGTTCCCTTTAGTGAGGGTTAATTGCGCGCTTGGCGTAATCATGGTCATAGCTGTTTCCTGTGTGAAAT
TGTTATCCGCTCACAATTCCACACAACATACGAGCCGGAAGCATAAAGTGTAAAGCCTGGGGTGCCTAAT
GAGTGAGCTAACTCACATTAATTGCGTTGCGCTCACTGCCCGCTTTCCAGTCGGGAAACCTGTCGTGCCA
GCTGCATTAATGAATCGGCCAACGCGCGGGGAGAGGCGGTTTGCGTATTGGGCGCTCTTCCGCTTCCTCG
CTCACTGACTCGCTGCGCTCGGTCGTTCGGCTGCGGCGAGCGGTATCAGCTCACTCAAAGGCGGTAATAC
GGTTATCCACAGAATCAGGGGATAACGCAGGAAAGAACATGTGAGCAAAAGGCCAGCAAAAGGCCAGGAA
CCGTAAAAAGGCCGCGTTGCTGGCGTTTTTCCATAGGCTCCGCCCCCCTGACGAGCATCACAAAAATCGA
CGCTCAAGTCAGAGGTGGCGAAACCCGACAGGACTATAAAGATACCAGGCGTTTCCCCCTGGAAGCTCCC
TCGTGCGCTCTCCTGTTCCGACCCTGCCGCTTACCGGATACCTGTCCGCCTTTCTCCCTTCGGGAAGCGT
GGCGCTTTCTCATAGCTCACGCTGTAGGTATCTCAGTTCGGTGTAGGTCGTTCGCTCCAAGCTGGGCTGT
GTGCACGAACCCCCCGTTCAGCCCGACCGCTGCGCCTTATCCGGTAACTATCGTCTTGAGTCCAACCCGG
TAAGACACGACTTATCGCCACTGGCAGCAGCCACTGGTAACAGGATTAGCAGAGCGAGGTATGTAGGCGG
TGCTACAGAGTTCTTGAAGTGGTGGCCTAACTACGGCTACACTAGAAGAACAGTATTTGGTATCTGCGCT
CTGCTGAAGCCAGTTACCTTCGGAAAAAGAGTTGGTAGCTCTTGATCCGGCAAACAAACCACCGCTGGTA
GCGGTGGTTTTTTTGTTTGCAAGCAGCAGATTACGCGCAGAAAAAAAGGATCTCAAGAAGATCCTTTGAT
CTTTTCTACGGGGTCTGACGCTCAGTGGAACGAAAACTCACGTTAAGGGATTTTGGTCATGAGATTATCA
AAAAGGATCTTCACCTAGATCCTTTTAAATTAAAAATGAAGTTTTAAATCAATCTAAAGTATATATGAGT
AAACTTGGTCTGACAGTTACCAATGCTTAATCAGTGAGGCACCTATCTCAGCGATCTGTCTATTTCGTTC
ATCCATAGTTGCCTGACTCCCCGTCGTGTAGATAACTACGATACGGGAGGGCTTACCATCTGGCCCCAGT
GCTGCAATGATACCGCGAGACCCACGCTCACCGGCTCCAGATTTATCAGCAATAAACCAGCCAGCCGGAA
GGGCCGAGCGCAGAAGTGGTCCTGCAACTTTATCCGCCTCCATCCAGTCTATTAATTGTTGCCGGGAAGC
TAGAGTAAGTAGTTCGCCAGTTAATAGTTTGCGCAACGTTGTTGCCATTGCTACAGGCATCGTGGTGTCA
CGCTCGTCGTTTGGTATGGCTTCATTCAGCTCCGGTTCCCAACGATCAAGGCGAGTTACATGATCCCCCA
TGTTGTGCAAAAAAGCGGTTAGCTCCTTCGGTCCTCCGATCGTTGTCAGAAGTAAGTTGGCCGCAGTGTT
ATCACTCATGGTTATGGCAGCACTGCATAATTCTCTTACTGTCATGCCATCCGTAAGATGCTTTTCTGTG
ACTGGTGAGTACTCAACCAAGTCATTCTGAGAATAGTGTATGCGGCGACCGAGTTGCTCTTGCCCGGCGT
CAATACGGGATAATACCGCGCCACATAGCAGAACTTTAAAAGTGCTCATCATTGGAAAACGTTCTTCGGG
GCGAAAACTCTCAAGGATCTTACCGCTGTTGAGATCCAGTTCGATGTAACCCACTCGTGCACCCAACTGA
TCTTCAGCATCTTTTACTTTCACCAGCGTTTCTGGGTGAGCAAAAACAGGAAGGCAAAATGCCGCAAAAA
AGGGAATAAGGGCGACACGGAAATGTTGAATACTCATACTCTTCCTTTTTCAATATTATTGAAGCATTTA
TCAGGGTTATTGTCTCATGAGCGGATACATATTTGAATGTATTTAGAAAAATAAACAAATAGGGGTTCCG
CGCACATTTCCCCGAAAAGTGCCACCTGGGTCCTTTTCATCACGTGCTATAAAAATAATTATAATTTAAA
TTTTTTAATATAAATATATAAATTAAAAATAGAAAGTAAAAAAAGAAATTAAAGAAAAAATAGTTTTTGT
TTTCCGAAGATGTAAAAGACTCTAGGGGGATCGCCAACAAATACTACCTTTTATCTTGCTCTTCCTGCTC
TCAGGTATTAATGCCGAATTGTTTCATCTTGTCTGTGTAGAAGACCACACACGAAAATCCTGTGATTTTA
CATTTTACTTATCGTTAATCGAATGTATATCTATTTAATCTGCTTTTCTTGTCTAATAAATATATATGTA
AAGTACGCTTTTTGTTGAAATTTTTTAAACCTTTGTTTATTTTTTTTTCTTCATTCCGTAACTCTTCTAC
CTTCTTTATTTACTTTCTAAAATCCAAATACAAAACATAAAAATAAATAAACACAGAGTAAATTCCCAAA
TTATTCCATCATTAAAAGATACGAGGCGCGTGTAAGTTACAGGCAAGCGATCCGTCTAAGAAACCATTAT
TATCATGACATTAACCTATAAAAATAGGCGTATCACGAGGCCCTTTCGTC
Features (pLannotate 1.2.2; 22 found; start..end, strand, type, name):
    137..186     +  misc_feature   bom (fragment): basis of mobility region from pBR322
    194..409     +  promoter       URA3 promoter: S. cerevisiae URA3
    410..1213    +  CDS            URA3: orotidine-5'-phosphate decarboxylase, required for uracil biosynthesis; S. cerevisiae URA3; yeast auxotrophic marker, counterselectable with 5-fluoroorotic acid (5-FOA)
   1292..1343    +  misc_feature   bom (fragment): basis of mobility region from pBR322
   1371..1799    -  rep_origin     f1 ori (sequence partly withheld): f1 bacteriophage origin of replication; arrow indicates direction of (+) strand synthesis
   1803..1958    -  CDS            lacZα (fragment): LacZα fragment of β-galactosidase; lacZ fragment
   1966..1984    +  promoter       T7 promoter: promoter for bacteriophage T7 RNA polymerase
   1996..2664    +  CDS            TUB4 (fragment): TBG_YEAST - Experimental evidence at protein level: Swiss-Prot protein existence level 1. Tubulin is the major constituent of microtubules. The gamma chain is found at microtubule organizing centers (MTOC) such as the spindle poles or the centrosome, suggesting that it is involved in the minus-end nucleation of microtubule assembly. TUB4 is an important spindle pole body component that organizes both cytoplasmic and nuclear microtubule arrays. From Saccharomyces cerevisiae (strain ATCC 204508 / S288c) (Baker's yeast).
   2996..3439    +  CDS            ATG38 (fragment): ATG38_YEAST - Experimental evidence at protein level: Swiss-Prot protein existence level 1. Autophagy-related protein required for cytoplasm to vacuole transport (Cvt) and autophagy as a part of the autophagy-specific VPS34 PI3-kinase complex I. This complex is essential to recruit the ATG8- phosphatidylinositol conjugate and the ATG12-ATG5 conjugate to the pre- autophagosomal structure. ATG38 is required for the integrity of the active PI3-kinase complex I by maintaining an association between VPS15-VPS34 and ATG1P-VPS30 subcomplexes. From Saccharomyces cerevisiae (strain ATCC 204508 / S288c)
   3470..3493    +  CDS            FLAG: FLAG® epitope tag, followed by an enterokinase cleavage site
   3510..3697    +  terminator     ADH1 terminator: S. cerevisiae ADH1; transcription terminator for the S. cerevisiae alcohol dehydrogenase 1 (ADH1) gene
   3730..3753    -  misc_feature   MCS (fragment): pBluescript multiple cloning site
   3766..3784    -  promoter       T3 promoter: promoter for bacteriophage T3 RNA polymerase
   3829..3845    -  protein_bind   lac operator: The lac repressor binds to the lac operator to inhibit transcription in E. coli. This inhibition can be relieved by adding lactose or isopropyl-β-D-thiogalactopyranoside (IPTG). lac repressor encoded by lacI
   3853..3883    -  promoter       lac promoter: promoter for the E. coli lac operon
   3898..3919    -  protein_bind   CAP binding site: CAP binding activates transcription in the presence of cAMP. E. coli catabolite activator protein
   3932..4024    -  CDS            lacI (fragment): lac repressor; lacI; The lac repressor binds to the lac operator to inhibit transcription in E. coli. This inhibition can be relieved by adding lactose or isopropyl-β-D-thiogalactopyranoside (IPTG).
   4207..4795    -  rep_origin     ori: high-copy-number ColE1/pMB1/pBR322/pUC origin of replication
   4966..5826    -  CDS            AmpR: β-lactamase; bla; confers resistance to ampicillin, carbenicillin, and related antibiotics
   5827..5931    -  promoter       AmpR promoter: bla
   5968..6471    +  misc_feature   CEN/ARS: S. cerevisiae CEN6 centromere fused to an autonomously replicating sequence
   6539..35      +  CDS            rop (fragment) (across the origin): Rop protein, which maintains plasmids at low copy number; rop
