[The description below was written by a language model from this plasmid's Addgene catalogue record and pLannotate feature annotations shown in this document.]
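Description:
pYO814 is a yeast expression plasmid built on the pRS416 backbone, a low-copy centromeric E. coli–S. cerevisiae shuttle vector. In yeast it is maintained through the CEN6/ARS element and selected by the URA3 auxotrophic marker, which complements uracil auxotrophy and can be counterselected with 5-FOA. In bacteria it replicates from a high-copy ColE1/pUC-type origin under ampicillin selection (AmpR). The usual pBluescript-derived features of the pRS series are also present: an f1 origin, T7 and T3 promoters flanking the cloning region, and remnants of the lacZα/lac promoter cassette interrupted by the insert.

The payload is a truncated S. cerevisiae ATG38 (YLR211C) lacking residues 123 to 226, fused at its C terminus to a 3xFLAG epitope tag and followed by the ADH1 transcription terminator. The annotation tool marks only a single FLAG unit, but the gap between the ATG38 fragment and that feature is consistent with the additional repeats stated in the catalogue entry. Expression is driven by the gene's own promoter. The feature table shows a fragment of the TUB4 coding sequence upstream of the ATG38 open reading frame, which probably reflects neighbouring genomic sequence carried along with the native upstream regulatory region. The roughly 330 nt between the two annotations would then hold the promoter itself.

Atg38 is a subunit of the autophagy-specific Vps34 PI3-kinase complex I, where it helps hold the subcomplexes together. This construct allows near-endogenous expression of a C-terminally truncated, epitope-tagged form. It is suited to complementation, immunoblotting or co-immunoprecipitation experiments that ask what the deleted region contributes to complex assembly and autophagy.
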