Addgene plasmid #242489: pYO814
Purpose: Expression of ScAtg38 Δ(123 to 226)-3xFLAG under its own promoter
Depositing lab: Roger Williams. Depositing organization: MRC Laboratory of Molecular Biology. Publication: Characterization of Atg38 and NRBF2, a fifth subunit of the autophagic Vps34/PIK3C3 complex. Ohashi Y, Soler N, Garcia Ortegon M, Zhang L, Kirsten ML, Perisic O, Masson GR, Burke JE, Jakobi AJ, Apostolakis AA, Johnson CM, Ohashi M, Ktistakis NT, Sachse C, Williams RL. Autophagy. 2016 Nov;12(11):2129-2144. doi: 10.1080/15548627.2016.1226736. Epub 2016 Sep 14. PubMed 27630019.
Backbone
  Vector backbone: pRS416
  Vector type: Yeast Expression
  Selectable markers: URA3
Growth in bacteria
  Bacterial resistance: Ampicillin, 100 μg/mL
  Growth temperature: 37°C
  Growth strain: DH5alpha
  Copy number: High Copy
Gene/Insert
  Gene/Insert name: ATG38
  Species: S. cerevisiae (budding yeast)
  Mutation: deletion of aa 123 to 226
  Entrez Gene: YLR211C
  Tag / fusion protein: 3xFLAG (C terminal on insert)
  Cloning method: Restriction Enzyme; 5′ cloning site unknown (unknown if destroyed)
Terms and licenses: Academic/Nonprofit Terms; Industry Terms: Not Available to Industry
How to cite: pYO814 was a gift from Roger Williams (Addgene plasmid # 242489 ; http://n2t.net/addgene:242489 ; RRID:Addgene_242489)
